>Addgene plasmid #147229 | pAc5.1B-EGFP-CeAIN1_351-504_P | depositor full sequence | sequence record 289676 | Full Sequence
CTTCAAGGAATTAATTCTATATTCTAAAAACACAAATGATACTTCTAAAAAAAATCATGAATGGCATCAA
CTCTGAATCAAATCTTTGCAGATGCACCTACTTCTCATTTCCACTGTCACATCATTTTTCCAGATCTCGC
TGCCTGTTATGTGGCCCACAAACCAAGACACGTTTTATGGCCATTAAAGCTGGCTGATCGTCGCCAAACA
CCAAATACATATCAATATGTACATTCGAGAAAGAAGCGATCAAAGAAGCGTCTTCGGGCGAGTAGGAGAA
TGCGGAGGAGAAGGAGAACGAGCTGATCTAGTATCTCTCCACAATCCAATGCCAACTGACCAACTGGCCA
TATTCGGAGCAATTTGAAGCCAATTTCCATCGCCTGGCGATCGCTCCATTCTTGGCTATATGTTTTTCAC
CGTTCCCGGGGCCATTTTCAAAGACTCGTCGGTAAGATAAGATTGTGTCACTCGCTGTCTCTCTTCATTT
GTCGAAGAATGCTGAGGAATTTCGCGATGACGTCGGCGAGTATTTTGAAGAATGAGAATAATTTGTATTT
ATACGAAAATCAGTTAGTGGAATTTTCTACAAAAACATGTTATCTATAGATAATTTTGTTGCAAAATATG
TTGACTATGACAAAGATTGTATGTATATACCTTTAATGTATTCTCATTTTCTTATGTATTTATAATGGCA
ATGATGATACTGATGATATTTTAAGATGATGCCAGACCACAGGCTGATTTCTGCGTCTTTTGCCGAACGC
AGTGCATGTGCGGTTGTTGTTTTTTGGAATAGTTTCAATTTTCGGACTGTCCGCTTTGATTTCAGTTTCT
TGGCTTATTCAAAAAGCAAAGTAAAGCCAAAAAAGCGAGATGGCAATACCAAATGCGGCAAAACGGTAGT
GGAAGGAAAGGGGTGCGGGGCAGCGGAAGGAAGGGTGGGGCGGGGCGTGGCGGGGTCTGTGGCTGGGCGC
GACGTCACCGACGTTGGAGCCACTCCTTTGACCATGTGTGCGTGTGTGTATTATTCGTGTCTCGCCACTC
GCCGGTTGTTTTTTTCTTTTTATCTCGCTCTCTCTAGCGCCATCTCGTACGCATGCTCAACGCACCGCAT
GTTGCCGTGTCCTTTATGCGTCATTTTGGCTCGAAATAGGCAATTATTTAAACAAAGATTAGTCAACGAA
AACGCTAAAATAAATAAGTCTACAATATGGTTACTTATTGCCATGTGTGTGCAGCCAACGATAGCAACAA
AAGCAACAACACAGTGGCTTTCCCTCTTTCACTTTTTGTTTGCAAGCGCGTGCGAGCAAGACGGCACGAC
CGGCAAACGCAATTACGCTGACAAAGAGCAGACGAAGTTTTGGCCGAAAAACATCAAGGCGCCTGATACG
AATGCATTTGCAATAACAATTGCGATATTTAATATTGTTTATGAAGCTGTTTGACTTCAAAACACACAAA
AAAAAAAATAAAACAAATTATTTGAAAGAGAATTAGGAATCGGACAGCTTATCGTTACGGGCTAACAGCA
CACCGAGACGAAATAGCTTACCTGACGTCACAGCCTCTGGAAGAACTGCCGCCAAGCAGAGAGAGAGAGA
AAAAGAGGGAGAGCAGCTTAGACCGCATGTGCTTGTGTGTGAGGCGTCTCTCTCTTCGTCTCCTGTTTGC
GCAAACGCATAGACTGCACTGAGAAAATCGATTACCTATTTTTTATGAATGAATATTTGCACTATTACTA
TTCAAAACTATTAAGATAGCAATCACATTCAATAGCCAAATACTATACCACCTGAGCGATGCAACGAAAT
GATCAATTTGAGCAAAAATGCTGCATATTTAGGACGGCATCATTATAGAAATGCTTCTTGCTGTGTACTT
TTCTCTCGTCTGGCAGCTGTTTCGCCGTTATTGTTAAAACCGGCTTAAGTTAGGTGTGTTTTCTACGACT
AGTGATGCCCCTACTAGAAGATGTGTGTTGCACAAATGTCCCTGAATAACCAATTTGAAGTGCAGATAGC
AGTAAACGTAAGCTAATATGAATATTATTTAACTGTAATGTTTTAATATCGCTGGACATTACTAATAAAC
CCACTATAAACACATGTACATATGTATGTTTTGGCATACAATGAGTAGTTGGGGAAAAAATGTGTAAAAG
CACCGTGACCATCACAGCATAAAGATAACCAGCTGAAGTATCGAATATGAGTAACCCCCAAATTGAATCA
CATGCCGCAACTGATAGGACCCATGGAAGTACACTCTTCATGGCGATATACAAGACACACACAAGCACGA
ACACCCAGTTGCGGAGGAAATTCTCCGTAAATGAAAACCCAATCGGCGAACAATTCATACCCATATATGG
TAAAAGTTTTGAACGCGACTTGAGAGCGGAGAGCATTGCGGCTGATAAGGTTTTAGCGCTAAGCGGGCTT
TATAAAACGGGCTGCGGGACCAGTTTTCATATCACTACCGTTTGAGTTCTTGTGCTGTGTGGATACTCCT
CCCGACACAAAGCCGCTCCATCAGCCAGCAGTCGTCTAATCCAGAGACCCCGGATCGGGGTACCAACATG
GTGAGCAAGGGCGAGGAGCTGTTCACCGGGGTGGTGCCCATCCTGGTCGAGCTGGACGGCGACGTAAACG
GCCACAAGTTCAGCGTGTCCGGCGAGGGCGAGGGCGATGCCACCTACGGCAAGCTGACCCTGAAGTTCAT
CTGCACCACCGGCAAGCTGCCCGTGCCCTGGCCCACCCTCGTGACCACCCTGACCTACGGCGTGCAGTGC
TTCAGCCGCTACCCCGACCACATGAAGCAGCACGACTTCTTCAAGTCCGCCATGCCCGAAGGCTACGTCC
AGGAGCGCACCATCTTCTTCAAGGACGACGGCAACTACAAGACCCGCGCCGAGGTGAAGTTCGAGGGCGA
CACCCTGGTGAACCGCATCGAGCTGAAGGGCATCGACTTCAAGGAGGACGGCAACATCCTGGGGCACAAG
CTGGAGTACAACTACAACAGCCACAACGTCTATATCATGGCCGACAAGCAGAAGAACGGCATCAAGGTGA
ACTTCAAGATCCGCCACAACATCGAGGACGGCAGCGTGCAGCTCGCCGACCACTACCAGCAGAACACCCC
CATCGGCGACGGCCCCGTGCTGCTGCCCGACAACCACTACCTGAGCACCCAGTCCGCCCTGAGCAAAGAC
CCCAACGAGAAGCGCGATCACATGGTCCTGCTGGAGTTCGTGACCGCCGCCGGGATCACTCTCGGCATGG
ACGAGCTGTACAAGCCAAGCTTGAATTCAGCTGATGATCTCACACTGACTGTTTGGCATGATCCAAACGG
AGAACTCAAGAAATGGCAGAGAGATACTGGAGTGTCCTATTGGGGAGACCCGGAGAAGCAAACTGACCGT
ACCATTAGCTTGTGGATTGTTGGCGAAGGTGCCGATGAGGATTTGGAAACTGCATTGAACCGATGTCCAG
TACCACAGAAAAAGGGAGAGGACAATCAACGTTTCCCATTCCCAGTACCAGCGAAACGGCCAATTGTTGT
GACCGGATGGGGAGAGCTTCCAGAAAATGATCCAAACAATCCGTCCAAGAGCGAGTCGACGATATTCGAC
GAGAACAACAGATGGAACGACTTGACAACTGAGCAAAATCCATGGTATCTTCCGAATCAGCACACTTCAA
CATTCTCCAGTGACAACACCACTGGATCGTGGGTGCAGGGAGGAACAATTCCACTCAATGAGCCCGGAAC
CTAGCTCGAGTCTAGAGGGCCCGCGGTTCGAAGGTAAGCCTATCCCTAACCCTCTCCTCGGTCTCGATTC
TACGCGTACCGGTCATCATCACCATCACCATTGAGTTTAAACCCGCTGATCAGCCTCGACTGTGCCTTCT
AAGGCCTGAGCTCGCTGATCAGCCTCGATCGAGGATCCAGACATGATAAGATACATTGATGAGTTTGGAC
AAACCACAACTAGAATGCAGTGAAAAAAATGCTTTATTTGTGAAATTTGTGATGCTATTGCTTTATTTGT
AACCATTATAAGCTGCAATAAACAAGTTAACAACAACAATTGCATTCATTTTATGTTTCAGGTTCAGGGG
GAGGTGTGGGAGGTTTTTTAAAGCAAGTAAAACCTCTACAAATGTGGTATGGCTGATTATGATCAGTCGA
CCGATGCCCTTGAGAGCCTTCAACCCAGTCAGCTCCTTCCGGTGGGCGCGGGGCATGACTATCGTCGCCG
CACTTATGACTGTCTTCTTTATCATGCAACTCGTAGGACAGGTGCCGGCAGCGCTCTGGGTCATTTTCGG
CGAGGACCGCTTTCGCTGGAGCGCGACGATGATCGGCCTGTCGCTTGCGGTATTCGGAATCTTGCACGCC
CTCGCTCAAGCCTTCGTCACTGGTCCCGCCACCAAACGTTTCGGCGAGAAGCAGGCCATTATCGCCGGCA
TGGCGGCCGACGCGCTGGGCTACGTCTTGCTGGCGTTCGCGACGCGAGGCTGGATGGCCTTCCCCATTAT
GATTCTTCTCGCTTCCGGCGGCATCGGGATGCCCGCGTTGCAGGCCATGCTGTCCAGGCAGGTAGATGAC
GACCATCAGGGACAGCTTCAAGGATCGCTCGCGGCTCTTACCAGCCAGCAAAAGGCCAGGAACCGTAAAA
AGGCCGCGTTGCTGGCGTTTTTCCATAGGCTCCGCCCCCCTGACGAGCATCACAAAAATCGACGCTCAAG
TCAGAGGTGGCGAAACCCGACAGGACTATAAAGATACCAGGCGTTTCCCCCTGGAAGCTCCCTCGTGCGC
TCTCCTGTTCCGACCCTGCCGCTTACCGGATACCTGTCCGCCTTTCTCCCTTCGGGAAGCGTGGCGCTTT
CTCAATGCTCACGCTGTAGGTATCTCAGTTCGGTGTAGGTCGTTCGCTCCAAGCTGGGCTGTGTGCACGA
ACCCCCCGTTCAGCCCGACCGCTGCGCCTTATCCGGTAACTATCGTCTTGAGTCCAACCCGGTAAGACAC
GACTTATCGCCACTGGCAGCAGCCACTGGTAACAGGATTAGCAGAGCGAGGTATGTAGGCGGTGCTACAG
AGTTCTTGAAGTGGTGGCCTAACTACGGCTACACTAGAAGGACAGTATTTGGTATCTGCGCTCTGCTGAA
GCCAGTTACCTTCGGAAAAAGAGTTGGTAGCTCTTGATCCGGCAAACAAACCACCGCTGGTAGCGGTGGT
TTTTTTGTTTGCAAGCAGCAGATTACGCGCAGAAAAAAAGGATCTCAAGAAGATCCTTTGATCTTTTCTA
CGGGGTCTGACGCTCAGTGGAACGAAAACTCACGTTAAGGGATTTTGGTCATGAGATTATCAAAAAGGAT
CTTCACCTAGATCCTTTTAAATTAAAAATGAAGTTTTAAATCAATCTAAAGTATATATGAGTAAACTTGG
TCTGACAGTTACCAATGCTTAATCAGTGAGGCACCTATCTCAGCGATCTGTCTATTTCGTTCATCCATAG
TTGCCTGACTCCCCGTCGTGTAGATAACTACGATACGGGAGGGCTTACCATCTGGCCCCAGTGCTGCAAT
GATACCGCGAGACCCACGCTCACCGGCTCCAGATTTATCAGCAATAAACCAGCCAGCCGGAAGGGCCGAG
CGCAGAAGTGGTCCTGCAACTTTATCCGCCTCCATCCAGTCTATTAATTGTTGCCGGGAAGCTAGAGTAA
GTAGTTCGCCAGTTAATAGTTTGCGCAACGTTGTTGCCATTGCTGCAGGCATCGTGGTGTCACGCTCGTC
GTTTGGTATGGCTTCATTCAGCTCCGGTTCCCAACGATCAAGGCGAGTTACATGATCCCCCATGTTGTGC
AAAAAAGCGGTTAGCTCCTTCGGTCCTCCGATCGTTGTCAGAAGTAAGTTGGCCGCAGTGTTATCACTCA
TGGTTATGGCAGCACTGCATAATTCTCTTACTGTCATGCCATCCGTAAGATGCTTTTCTGTGACTGGTGA
GTACTCAACCAAGTCATTCTGAGAATAGTGTATGCGGCGACCGAGTTGCTCTTGCCCGGCGTCAACACGG
GATAATACCGCGCCACATAGCAGAACTTTAAAAGTGCTCATCATTGGAAAACGTTCTTCGGGGCGAAAAC
TCTCAAGGATCTTACCGCTGTTGAGATCCAGTTCGATGTAACCCACTCGTGCACCCAACTGATCTTCAGC
ATCTTTTACTTTCACCAGCGTTTCTGGGTGAGCAAAAACAGGAAGGCAAAATGCCGCAAAAAAGGGAATA
AGGGCGACACGGAAATGTTGAATACTCATACTCTTCCTTTTTCAATATTATTGAAGCATTTATCAGGGTT
ATTGTCTCATGAGCGGATACATATTTGAATGTATTTAGAAAAATAAACAAATAGGGGTTCCGCGCACATT
TCCCCGAAAAGTGCCACCTGACGTCTAAGAAACCATTATTATCATGACATTAACCTATAAAAATAGGCGT
ATCACGAGGCCCTTTCGT
Features (pLannotate 1.2.2; 9 found; start..end, strand, type, name):
     56..2568    +  promoter       Ac5 promoter: Drosophila melanogaster actin 5C promoter
   2588..3304    +  CDS            EGFP: EGFP is a basic (constitutively fluorescent) green fluorescent protein published in 1996, derived from Aequorea victoria. It is reported to be a rapidly-maturing weak dimer with moderate acid sensitivity.
   3813..3854    +  CDS            V5 tag: epitope tag from simian virus 5
   3954..4088    -  polyA_signal   SV40 poly(A) signal: SV40 polyadenylation signal
   4111..4195    -  CDS            large T antigen (fragment): large T antigen from SV40 (simian virus 40)
   4196..4666    +  CDS            TcR (fragment): tetracycline efflux protein; tet; confers resistance to tetracycline
   4710..5298    -  rep_origin     ori: high-copy-number ColE1/pMB1/pBR322/pUC origin of replication
   5469..6329    -  CDS            AmpR: β-lactamase; bla; confers resistance to ampicillin, carbenicillin, and related antibiotics
   6330..6434    -  promoter       AmpR promoter: bla
