[The description below was written by a language model from this plasmid's Addgene catalogue record and pLannotate feature annotations shown in this document.]
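Description:
pAc5.1B-EGFP-CeAIN1_351-504_P is a 6,528 nt insect-cell expression plasmid that produces a fragment of the Caenorhabditis elegans GW182-family protein AIN-1 (residues 351–504, as indicated by the insert name) fused to EGFP. The catalogue lists the backbone as unknown, but the name and the annotated parts are consistent with a pAc5.1-type vector. For propagation in E. coli it carries a ColE1/pMB1-type origin and a β-lactamase gene with its own bla promoter, giving ampicillin selection. The feature annotation describes the origin as high-copy, whereas the catalogue entry records the plasmid as low copy. Short fragments of a tetracycline resistance gene and of SV40 large T antigen are also annotated; these are partial and appear to be backbone remnants rather than functional elements. No marker for selection in insect cells is annotated.

Expression is driven by the Drosophila melanogaster actin 5C promoter, a strong constitutive promoter commonly used in Drosophila cultured cells. EGFP lies immediately downstream. The roughly 500 nt interval between EGFP and the V5 epitope tag is not annotated, but its size and position fit the AIN-1 351–504 coding segment, making EGFP an N-terminal tag. Whether the vector-encoded V5 tag is read in frame or preceded by a stop codon cannot be determined from the record. An SV40 polyadenylation signal follows the cassette, though it is annotated on the reverse strand.

The associated study examined AIN-1 interactions with PAB-1 and with subunits of the PAN2-PAN3 and CCR4-NOT deadenylase complexes, so this construct probably served to map which AIN-1 region mediates such binding. The meaning of the "_P" suffix is not stated, and the depositor sequence may be theoretical.
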