Addgene plasmid #147229: pAc5.1B-EGFP-CeAIN1_351-504_P
Purpose: Insect Expression of CeAIN1_351-504
Depositing lab: Elisa Izaurralde. Depositing organization: Max Planck Institute for Developmental Biology. Publication: The Caenorhabditis elegans GW182 protein AIN-1 interacts with PAB-1 and subunits of the PAN2-PAN3 and CCR4-NOT deadenylase complexes. Kuzuoglu-Ozturk D, Huntzinger E, Schmidt S, Izaurralde E. Nucleic Acids Res. 2012 Jul;40(12):5651-65. doi: 10.1093/nar/gks218. Epub 2012 Mar 7. PubMed 22402495.
Backbone
  Vector backbone: Unknown
  Vector type: Insect Expression
Growth in bacteria
  Bacterial resistance: Ampicillin, 100 μg/mL
  Growth temperature: 37°C
  Growth strain: DH5alpha
  Copy number: Low Copy
Gene/Insert
  Gene/Insert name: CeAIN1_351-504
  Species: C. elegans (nematode)
  Entrez Gene: ain-1
  Cloning method: Unknown
Terms and licenses: Academic/Nonprofit Terms; Industry Terms: Not Available to Industry
Depositor comments: ORF extracted from NCBI:NM_078286.4 Plasmids from this collection were made available to the research community and donated after the lab closed. Please note that the sequence provided by the depositing laboratory may be theoretical/predicted or based on Sanger sequencing results. There may be discrepancies between sequencing results obtained by Addgene and the depositor sequence. If an Addgene verified sequence is not available, please contact before placing your order to request that our lab fully sequence the plasmid.
How to cite: pAc5.1B-EGFP-CeAIN1_351-504_P was a gift from Elisa Izaurralde (Addgene plasmid # 147229 ; http://n2t.net/addgene:147229 ; RRID:Addgene_147229)
